Addgene plasmid #215431: Tt-NylC_pET28a
Purpose: Expression construct for Tt-NylC gene, codon optimized for expression in E. coli
Depositing lab: Gregg Beckham. Depositing organization: National Laboratory of the Rockies (NLR). Publication: Natural diversity screening, assay development, and characterization of nylon-6 enzymatic depolymerization. Bell EL, Rosetto G, Ingraham MA, Ramirez KJ, Lincoln C, Clarke RW, Gado JE, Lilly JL, Kucharzyk KH, Erickson E, Beckham GT. Nat Commun. 2024 Feb 9;15(1):1217. doi: 10.1038/s41467-024-45523-5. PubMed 38336849.
Backbone
  Vector backbone: pET28a
  Vector type: Bacterial Expression
Growth in bacteria
  Bacterial resistance: Kanamycin, 50 μg/mL
  Growth temperature: 37°C
  Growth strain: DH5alpha
  Copy number: High Copy
Gene/Insert
  Gene/Insert name: Tt-NylC (alt name: Nylon oligomer hydrolase from Thermocatellispora tengchongensis)
  Species: Thermocatellispora tengchongensis
  Cloning method: Gene Synthesis
Terms and licenses: Academic/Nonprofit Terms; Industry Terms: Not Available to Industry
How to cite: Tt-NylC_pET28a was a gift from Gregg Beckham (Addgene plasmid # 215431 ; http://n2t.net/addgene:215431 ; RRID:Addgene_215431)
