[The description below was written by a language model from this plasmid's Addgene catalogue record and pLannotate feature annotations shown in this document.]
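Description:
Tt-NylC_pET28a is a bacterial expression plasmid built on the pET28a backbone that carries a synthetic, E. coli codon-optimized gene for Tt-NylC, the nylon oligomer hydrolase from Thermocatellispora tengchongensis. The sequenced record is 6,288 nt. The plasmid is selected with kanamycin through an aph(3')-Ia KanR cassette and replicates from a ColE1/pBR322-type origin. The bom region and the rop gene are also present, although the catalogue lists the plasmid as high copy. An f1 origin and short remnants of the tetracycline resistance gene are ordinary leftovers of the pET backbone rather than functional payload.

The insert sits in the standard pET expression cassette: a T7 promoter followed by a lac operator, the phage T7 gene 10 ribosome binding site, and a downstream T7 terminator. The plasmid-borne lacI gene supplies the repressor. Transcription therefore depends on a host that provides T7 RNA polymerase and is induced with IPTG. The annotation tool labelled the open reading frame as a fragment match to the characterized NylC of Flavobacterium sp. K172, an endo-acting enzyme that cleaves 6-aminohexanoate oligomers. This reflects homology, not the actual source of the gene. Upstream of the coding region are a short match that appears to be the vector's N-terminal His tag (annotated as a capTEV fragment) and a thrombin cleavage site. A His-tag fragment also lies immediately downstream, but whether that C-terminal tag is translated depends on a stop codon, which the record does not show. The construct is intended for recombinant production and affinity purification of Tt-NylC, in the context of work screening natural enzyme diversity for nylon-6 depolymerization.
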