Features (pLannotate 1.2.2; 21 found; start..end, strand, type, name):
     16..993     +  CDS            nylC (fragment): NYLC_FLASK - Experimental evidence at protein level: Swiss-Prot protein existence level 1. Involved in the degradation of nylon-6 oligomers (PubMed:8285701, PubMed:17827307). Degrades cyclic and linear oligomers of 6-aminohexanoate (Ahx) with a degree of polymerization greater than three by an endo-type mode (PubMed:8285701, PubMed:17827307). Cannot use Ahx cyclic dimer or the Ahx linear dimer (PubMed:17827307). From Flavobacterium sp. (strain K172).
   1003..1020    +  CDS            9xHis (fragment): 9xHis affinity tag
   1030..1079    +  CDS            SET1 (fragment): solubility-enhancement tag derived from T7 phage gene 10B
   1087..1134    +  terminator     T7 terminator: transcription terminator for bacteriophage T7 RNA polymerase
   1171..1599    +  rep_origin     f1 ori (sequence partly withheld): f1 bacteriophage origin of replication; arrow indicates direction of (+) strand synthesis
   1652..1709    +  promoter       AmpR promoter (fragment): bla
   1718..2533    -  CDS            KanR: aminoglycoside phosphotransferase; aph(3')-Ia; confers resistance to kanamycin in bacteria or G418 (Geneticin®) in eukaryotes
   2655..3243    +  rep_origin     ori: high-copy-number ColE1/pMB1/pBR322/pUC origin of replication
   3429..3568    -  misc_feature   bom: basis of mobility region from pBR322
   3670..3861    -  CDS            rop: Rop protein, which maintains plasmids at low copy number; rop
   3878..4258    +  CDS            YPB1_ECOLX: Protein predicted: Swiss-Prot protein existence level 4. From Escherichia coli.
   4330..4621    -  CDS            TcR (fragment): tetracycline efflux protein; tet; confers resistance to tetracycline
   4636..4657    -  protein_bind   CAP binding site: CAP binding activates transcription in the presence of cAMP. E. coli catabolite activator protein
   4670..5752    -  CDS            lacI: lac repressor; lacI; The lac repressor binds to the lac operator to inhibit transcription in E. coli. This inhibition can be relieved by adding lactose or isopropyl-β-D-thiogalactopyranoside (IPTG).
   5753..5830    -  promoter       lacI promoter: lacI
   5838..6117    -  CDS            TcR (fragment): tetracycline efflux protein; tet; confers resistance to tetracycline
   6139..6157    +  promoter       T7 promoter: promoter for bacteriophage T7 RNA polymerase
   6158..6182    +  protein_bind   lac operator: The lac repressor binds to the lac operator to inhibit transcription in E. coli. This inhibition can be relieved by adding lactose or isopropyl-β-D-thiogalactopyranoside (IPTG). lac repressor encoded by lacI
   6197..6219    +  RBS            RBS: efficient ribosome binding site from bacteriophage T7 gene 10 (Olins and Rangwala, 1989)
   6238..6254    +  CDS            capTEV™ (fragment): composite tag for in vivo biotinylation, TEV protease cleavage, and 6xHis tagging
   6265..6282    +  CDS            thrombin site: thrombin recognition and cleavage site
>Addgene plasmid #215431 | Tt-NylC_pET28a | addgene full sequence | sequence record 426033 | Addgene NGS Result
ACCCCCAGTGCCGAACCAAGACTCGCCGCTCCCTCTGCGTTCGCACCTGACGTGGCTGGCAATGATGATT
TGCCGCTCACTCCCCAGGCGTCGCCTGGTCGTGGCGTCGTACCCTTCGATCTTCCCGGTGTCTATGTGGG
CACGGCAGAGTATGCTGAAGGTCCCACGGGCTGCACCGTCGTCCACGTACCGGCTGGGGCTCGGACCGCT
GTGGACGCCCGTGGTGGCGCGGTGGGCCTCTCGGGGGGATACGACTTTAACCATGCAATTTGTTTAGCGG
GCGGATCTGTATACGGGCTGGCGGCGGCAGCCGGAGTAAGCGATGAATTGTTAGCGCGTCGGCGGAATCA
GGTCCGGTGGGATGACCTTCAGATTGTTTCGGGGGCTGTCATCTATGATTTTTCAGCGAGAGATAATGCC
GTATCGCCCGACGCCGCTTTAGGTCGCGCGGCCCTGCGAAACGCCAAAGAAGGGGAGTTTCCCGTAGGTC
GCTGCGGCGCAGGAAGATCTGCTACAGCAGGCAAAGTGGAATTTGGTAGAGCCGAATTCACGGGTCAAGG
GGCCGCTTTCCGCGCCTATGGCGACGTCAAAGTCTTGGTGGCAACCGTCGTTAACAGCGTTGGTGTCGTT
GTTGACCGCGACGGAGCGATAGTACGTGGTAATTATCATTCTGCTGAAGGCGTTCGGCGGCACCCCGCTG
AAGATTACGCCGCCATGATCGGCCGTCCCGATGCGCCGGCGCCGGTCCCTGGGAATACGACCTTAACGGT
ACTGGTGACCAATGTGCGCCTGCCCGAGCGCGAACTTAACCAACTGGGACGCCAGGTACATGGGTCAATG
CAACGCGGGATACAGCCTTTCCATACAGAGAATGATGGAGATGTGTTATTTACAATGACCACTGACGAAG
TGGATTTGACCGGGGTTCGTAGCACTGGCCTGGCTACTCTGGCGGCCGAGGTAGCATGGGATGCGATATT
GGACGCCGCGCGTTGACTCGAGCACCACCACCACCACCACTGAGATCCGGCTGCTAACAAAGCCCGAAAG
GAAGCTGAGTTGGCTGCTGCCACCGCTGAGCAATAACTAGCATAACCCCTTGGGGCCTCTAAACGGGTCT
TGAGGGGTTTTTTGCTGAAAGGAGGAACTATATCCGGATTGGCGAATGGG
[124 nt withheld, positions 1171-1294]
C
[91 nt withheld, positions 1296-1386]
A
[49 nt withheld, positions 1388-1436]
CCTTTGACGTTGGAGTCCACGTTCTTT
[37 nt withheld, positions 1464-1500]
ACCCTATCTCGGTCTATTCTTTTGATTTATAAGGGATTTTGCCGATTTCGGCCTATTGGTTAAAAAATGA
GCTGATTTAACAAAAATTTAACGCGAATTTTAACAAAATATTAACGCTTACAATTTAGGTGGCACTTTTC
GGGGAAATGTGCGCGGAACCCCTATTTGTTTATTTTTCTAAATACATTCAAATATGTATCCGCTCATGAA
TTAATTCTTAGAAAAACTCATCGAGCATCAAATGAAACTGCAATTTATTCATATCAGGATTATCAATACC
ATATTTTTGAAAAAGCCGTTTCTGTAATGAAGGAGAAAACTCACCGAGGCAGTTCCATAGGATGGCAAGA
TCCTGGTATCGGTCTGCGATTCCGACTCGTCCAACATCAATACAACCTATTAATTTCCCCTCGTCAAAAA
TAAGGTTATCAAGTGAGAAATCACCATGAGTGACGACTGAATCCGGTGAGAATGGCAAAAGTTTATGCAT
TTCTTTCCAGACTTGTTCAACAGGCCAGCCATTACGCTCGTCATCAAAATCACTCGCATCAACCAAACCG
TTATTCATTCGTGATTGCGCCTGAGCGAGACGAAATACGCGATCGCTGTTAAAAGGACAATTACAAACAG
GAATCGAATGCAACCGGCGCAGGAACACTGCCAGCGCATCAACAATATTTTCACCTGAATCAGGATATTC
TTCTAATACCTGGAATGCTGTTTTCCCGGGGATCGCAGTGGTGAGTAACCATGCATCATCAGGAGTACGG
ATAAAATGCTTGATGGTCGGAAGAGGCATAAATTCCGTCAGCCAGTTTAGTCTGACCATCTCATCTGTAA
CATCATTGGCAACGCTACCTTTGCCATGTTTCAGAAACAACTCTGGCGCATCGGGCTTCCCATACAATCG
ATAGATTGTCGCACCTGATTGCCCGACATTATCGCGAGCCCATTTATACCCATATAAATCAGCATCCATG
TTGGAATTTAATCGCGGCCTAGAGCAAGACGTTTCCCGTTGAATATGGCTCATAACACCCCTTGTATTAC
TGTTTATGTAAGCAGACAGTTTTATTGTTCATGACCAAAATCCCTTAACGTGAGTTTTCGTTCCACTGAG
CGTCAGACCCCGTAGAAAAGATCAAAGGATCTTCTTGAGATCCTTTTTTTCTGCGCGTAATCTGCTGCTT
GCAAACAAAAAAACCACCGCTACCAGCGGTGGTTTGTTTGCCGGATCAAGAGCTACCAACTCTTTTTCCG
AAGGTAACTGGCTTCAGCAGAGCGCAGATACCAAATACTGTCCTTCTAGTGTAGCCGTAGTTAGGCCACC
ACTTCAAGAACTCTGTAGCACCGCCTACATACCTCGCTCTGCTAATCCTGTTACCAGTGGCTGCTGCCAG
TGGCGATAAGTCGTGTCTTACCGGGTTGGACTCAAGACGATAGTTACCGGATAAGGCGCAGCGGTCGGGC
TGAACGGGGGGTTCGTGCACACAGCCCAGCTTGGAGCGAACGACCTACACCGAACTGAGATACCTACAGC
GTGAGCTATGAGAAAGCGCCACGCTTCCCGAAGGGAGAAAGGCGGACAGGTATCCGGTAAGCGGCAGGGT
CGGAACAGGAGAGCGCACGAGGGAGCTTCCAGGGGGAAACGCCTGGTATCTTTATAGTCCTGTCGGGTTT
CGCCACCTCTGACTTGAGCGTCGATTTTTGTGATGCTCGTCAGGGGGGCGGAGCCTATGGAAAAACGCCA
GCAACGCGGCCTTTTTACGGTTCCTGGCCTTTTGCTGGCCTTTTGCTCACATGTTCTTTCCTGCGTTATC
CCCTGATTCTGTGGATAACCGTATTACCGCCTTTGAGTGAGCTGATACCGCTCGCCGCAGCCGAACGACC
GAGCGCAGCGAGTCAGTGAGCGAGGAAGCGGAAGAGCGCCTGATGCGGTATTTTCTCCTTACGCATCTGT
GCGGTATTTCACACCGCAATGGTGCACTCTCAGTACAATCTGCTCTGATGCCGCATAGTTAAGCCAGTAT
ACACTCCGCTATCGCTACGTGACTGGGTCATGGCTGCGCCCCGACACCCGCCAACACCCGCTGACGCGCC
CTGACGGGCTTGTCTGCTCCCGGCATCCGCTTACAGACAAGCTGTGACCGTCTCCGGGAGCTGCATGTGT
CAGAGGTTTTCACCGTCATCACCGAAACGCGCGAGGCAGCTGCGGTAAAGCTCATCAGCGTGGTCGTGAA
GCGATTCACAGATGTCTGCCTGTTCATCCGCGTCCAGCTCGTTGAGTTTCTCCAGAAGCGTTAATGTCTG
GCTTCTGATAAAGCGGGCCATGTTAAGGGCGGTTTTTTCCTGTTTGGTCACTGATGCCTCCGTGTAAGGG
GGATTTCTGTTCATGGGGGTAATGATACCGATGAAACGAGAGAGGATGCTCACGATACGGGTTACTGATG
ATGAACATGCCCGGTTACTGGAACGTTGTGAGGGTAAACAACTGGCGGTATGGATGCGGCGGGACCAGAG
AAAAATCACTCAGGGTCAATGCCAGCGCTTCGTTAATACAGATGTAGGTGTTCCACAGGGTAGCCAGCAG
CATCCTGCGATGCAGATCCGGAACATAATGGTGCAGGGCGCTGACTTCCGCGTTTCCAGACTTTACGAAA
CACGGAAACCGAAGACCATTCATGTTGTTGCTCAGGTCGCAGACGTTTTGCAGCAGCAGTCGCTTCACGT
TCGCTCGCGTATCGGTGATTCATTCTGCTAACCAGTAAGGCAACCCCGCCAGCCTAGCCGGGTCCTCAAC
GACAGGAGCACGATCATGCGCACCCGTGGGGCCGCCATGCCGGCGATAATGGCCTGCTTCTCGCCGAAAC
GTTTGGTGGCGGGACCAGTGACGAAGGCTTGAGCGAGGGCGTGCAAGATTCCGAATACCGCAAGCGACAG
GCCGATCATCGTCGCGCTCCAGCGAAAGCGGTCCTCGCCGAAAATGACCCAGAGCGCTGCCGGCACCTGT
CCTACGAGTTGCATGATAAAGAAGACAGTCATAAGTGCGGCGACGATAGTCATGCCCCGCGCCCACCGGA
AGGAGCTGACTGGGTTGAAGGCTCTCAAGGGCATCGGTCGAGATCCCGGTGCCTAATGAGTGAGCTAACT
TACATTAATTGCGTTGCGCTCACTGCCCGCTTTCCAGTCGGGAAACCTGTCGTGCCAGCTGCATTAATGA
ATCGGCCAACGCGCGGGGAGAGGCGGTTTGCGTATTGGGCGCCAGGGTGGTTTTTCTTTTCACCAGTGAG
ACGGGCAACAGCTGATTGCCCTTCACCGCCTGGCCCTGAGAGAGTTGCAGCAAGCGGTCCACGCTGGTTT
GCCCCAGCAGGCGAAAATCCTGTTTGATGGTGGTTAACGGCGGGATATAACATGAGCTGTCTTCGGTATC
GTCGTATCCCACTACCGAGATATCCGCACCAACGCGCAGCCCGGACTCGGTAATGGCGCGCATTGCGCCC
AGCGCCATCTGATCGTTGGCAACCAGCATCGCAGTGGGAACGATGCCCTCATTCAGCATTTGCATGGTTT
GTTGAAAACCGGACATGGCACTCCAGTCGCCTTCCCGTTCCGCTATCGGCTGAATTTGATTGCGAGTGAG
ATATTTATGCCAGCCAGCCAGACGCAGACGCGCCGAGACAGAACTTAATGGGCCCGCTAACAGCGCGATT
TGCTGGTGACCCAATGCGACCAGATGCTCCACGCCCAGTCGCGTACCGTCTTCATGGGAGAAAATAATAC
TGTTGATGGGTGTCTGGTCAGAGACATCAAGAAATAACGCCGGAACATTAGTGCAGGCAGCTTCCACAGC
AATGGCATCCTGGTCATCCAGCGGATAGTTAATGATCAGCCCACTGACGCGTTGCGCGAGAAGATTGTGC
ACCGCCGCTTTACAGGCTTCGACGCCGCTTCGTTCTACCATCGACACCACCACGCTGGCACCCAGTTGAT
CGGCGCGAGATTTAATCGCCGCGACAATTTGCGACGGCGCGTGCAGGGCCAGACTGGAGGTGGCAACGCC
AATCAGCAACGACTGTTTGCCCGCCAGTTGTTGTGCCACGCGGTTGGGAATGTAATTCAGCTCCGCCATC
GCCGCTTCCACTTTTTCCCGCGTTTTCGCAGAAACGTGGCTGGCCTGGTTCACCACGCGGGAAACGGTCT
GATAAGAGACACCGGCATACTCTGCGACATCGTATAACGTTACTGGTTTCACATTCACCACCCTGAATTG
ACTCTCTTCCGGGCGCTATCATGCCATACCGCGAAAGGTTTTGCGCCATTCGATGGTGTCCGGGATCTCG
ACGCTCTCCCTTATGCGACTCCTGCATTAGGAAGCAGCCCAGTAGTAGGTTGAGGCCGTTGAGCACCGCC
GCCGCAAGGAATGGTGCATGCAAGGAGATGGCGCCCAACAGTCCCCCGGCCACGGGGCCTGCCACCATAC
CCACGCCGAAACAAGCGCTCATGAGCCCGAAGTGGCGAGCCCGATCTTCCCCATCGGTGATGTCGGCGAT
ATAGGCGCCAGCAACCGCACCTGTGGCGCCGGTGATGCCGGCCACGATGCGTCCGGCGTAGAGGATCGAG
ATCTCGATCCCGCGAAATTAATACGACTCACTATAGGGGAATTGTGAGCGGATAACAATTCCCCTCTAGA
AATAATTTTGTTTAACTTTAAGAAGGAGATATACCATGGGCAGCAGCCATCATCATCATCATCACAGCAG
CGGCCTGGTGCCGCGCGGCAGCCATATG
